Addgene plasmid #143856: TFORF1859
Purpose: Lentiviral vector for overexpressing transcription factor ORFs with unique 24-bp barcodes. Barcodes facilitate identification of transcription factors in pooled screens.
Depositing lab: Feng Zhang. Depositing organization: Broad Institute. Publication: A transcription factor atlas of directed differentiation. Joung J, Ma S, Tay T, Geiger-Schuller KR, Kirchgatterer PC, Verdine VK, Guo B, Arias-Garcia MA, Allen WE, Singh A, Kuksenko O, Abudayyeh OO, Gootenberg JS, Fu Z, Macrae RK, Buenrostro JD, Regev A, Zhang F. Cell. 2023 Jan 5;186(1):209-229.e26. doi: 10.1016/j.cell.2022.11.026. PubMed 36608654.
Backbone
  Vector backbone: pLX_TRC317
  Backbone manufacturer: Broad Institute Genetic Perturbation Platform
  Backbone size w/o insert (bp): 8264
  Vector type: Mammalian Expression, Lentiviral
  Selectable markers: Puromycin
Growth in bacteria
  Bacterial resistance: Ampicillin, 100 μg/mL
  Growth temperature: 37°C
  Growth strain: NEB Stable
  Copy number: High Copy
Gene/Insert
  Gene/Insert name: NR4A3
  Species: H. sapiens (human)
  Insert size (bp): 1433
  Entrez Gene: NR4A3 (a.k.a. CHN, CSMF, MINOR, NOR1)
  Promoter: EF1a
  Cloning method: Unknown
  Sequencing primers: 5′ GGGTGGAGACTGAAGTTAGGCCAG; 3′ CACATAGCGTAAAAGGAGCAACATAG
Terms and licenses: Academic/Nonprofit Terms; Industry Terms: Not Available to Industry
Depositor comments: NM_173199,ENST00000338488 . The transcription factor ORF portion of this plasmid was synthesized by Genewiz. Please test multiple small colonies in case of plasmid recombination. To make this collection available in a timely manner, a portion of this collection was not fully sequenced by Addgene. If an Addgene verified full plasmid sequence is not available, please contact us prior to placing an order to request the full sequence.
How to cite: TFORF1859 was a gift from Feng Zhang (Addgene plasmid # 143856 ; http://n2t.net/addgene:143856 ; RRID:Addgene_143856)
