[The description below was written by a language model from this plasmid's Addgene catalogue record and pLannotate feature annotations shown in this document.]
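Description:
TFORF1859 is a lentiviral mammalian expression plasmid built on the pLX_TRC317 backbone and carrying the human transcription factor NR4A3 (also known as NOR1, MINOR, CHN or CSMF), a nuclear receptor family transcriptional activator. It belongs to a large barcoded transcription factor ORF collection in which each clone carries a unique 24-bp barcode, so that the overexpressed factor can be identified in pooled screens. In bacteria the plasmid is maintained through a high-copy ColE1/pUC-type origin and selected with ampicillin via the β-lactamase gene. An f1 origin and remnants of a lac/lacZα cloning region with T7 and T3 promoters are also present in the backbone. The depositor warns that recombination can occur, as is common for LTR-containing plasmids.

The viral portion has a third-generation layout. An RSV promoter drives a truncated HIV-1 5' LTR, followed by the Ψ packaging signal, a gag fragment, the RRE for Rev-dependent export, and a cPPT/CTS, and the genome ends in a self-inactivating ΔU3 3' LTR with an SV40 polyadenylation signal downstream. Within the proviral region, an SV40 early promoter/origin segment lies directly upstream of puromycin N-acetyltransferase, allowing selection of transduced cells. The EF-1α promoter then drives the synthesized NR4A3 ORF, which the comments link to a specific reference transcript isoform. A WPRE downstream of the ORF enhances transcript stability and expression. The barcode itself is not annotated in the feature table, though it presumably lies between the ORF and the WPRE, where a short U6-like fragment is detected. The annotated sequence length matches the sum of the stated backbone and insert sizes. The construct is intended for producing lentivirus to overexpress NR4A3, for example in directed differentiation screens.
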