Features (pLannotate 1.2.2; 31 found; start..end, strand, type, name):
      5..231     +  promoter       RSV promoter: Rous sarcoma virus enhancer/promoter
    232..412     +  LTR            5' LTR (truncated): truncated 5' long terminal repeat (LTR) from HIV-1
    459..584     +  misc_feature   HIV-1 Ψ: packaging signal of human immunodeficiency virus type 1
    568..931     +  CDS            HIV-1 gag (fragment): gag protein from human immunodeficiency virus 1; gag
   1077..1310    +  misc_feature   RRE: The Rev response element (RRE) of HIV-1 allows for Rev-dependent mRNA export from the nucleus to the cytoplasm.
   1687..1713    +  CDS            Rev (fragment): human immunodeficiency virus 1 (HIV-1) Rev protein; rev; enhances nuclear export of unspliced and incompletely spliced viral mRNAs
   1720..1743    +  promoter       SV40 promoter (fragment): SV40 early promoter
   1744..1815    +  promoter       SV40 promoter (fragment): SV40 enhancer and early promoter
   1839..1974    +  rep_origin     SV40 ori: SV40 origin of replication
   2020..2616    +  CDS            PuroR (fragment): puromycin N-acetyltransferase; pac from Streptomyces; confers resistance to puromycin
   2665..2782    +  misc_feature   cPPT/CTS: central polypurine tract and central termination sequence of HIV-1
   2847..2913    +  CDS            small t antigen (fragment): SV40 (simian virus 40) small t antigen
   2920..4098    +  promoter       EF-1α promoter: strong constitutive promoter for human elongation factor EF-1α
   4115..5368    +  CDS            NR4A3 (fragment): NR4A3_HUMAN - Also known as CHN, CSMF, MINOR, NOR1, TEC. Experimental evidence at protein level: Swiss-Prot protein existence level 1. Transcriptional activator that binds to regulatory elements in promoter regions in a cell- and response element (target)-specific manner. Induces gene expression by binding as monomers to the NR4A1 response element (NBRE) 5'-AAAAGGTCA-3' site and as homodimers to the Nur response element (NurRE) site in the promoter of their regulated target genes (By similarity). Plays a role in the regulation of proliferation, survival and differentiation of many different ce
   5459..5512    +  promoter       U6 promoter (fragment): RNA polymerase III promoter for human U6 snRNA
   5554..6142    +  misc_feature   WPRE: woodchuck hepatitis virus posttranscriptional regulatory element
   6193..6212    +  misc_feature   cPPT/CTS (fragment): central polypurine tract and central termination sequence of HIV-1
   6214..6447    +  LTR            3' LTR (ΔU3): self-inactivating 3' long terminal repeat (LTR) from HIV-1
   6525..6646    +  polyA_signal   SV40 poly(A) signal: SV40 polyadenylation signal
   6686..6821    +  rep_origin     SV40 ori: SV40 origin of replication
   6842..6860    -  promoter       T7 promoter: promoter for bacteriophage T7 RNA polymerase
   6868..7023    +  CDS            lacZα (fragment): LacZα fragment of β-galactosidase; lacZ fragment
   7028..7456    +  rep_origin     f1 ori (sequence partly withheld): f1 bacteriophage origin of replication; arrow indicates direction of (+) strand synthesis
   7509..7613    +  promoter       AmpR promoter: bla
   7614..8474    +  CDS            AmpR: β-lactamase; bla; confers resistance to ampicillin, carbenicillin, and related antibiotics
   8645..9233    +  rep_origin     ori: high-copy-number ColE1/pMB1/pBR322/pUC origin of replication
   9416..9508    +  CDS            lacI (fragment): lac repressor; lacI; The lac repressor binds to the lac operator to inhibit transcription in E. coli. This inhibition can be relieved by adding lactose or isopropyl-β-D-thiogalactopyranoside (IPTG).
   9521..9542    +  protein_bind   CAP binding site: CAP binding activates transcription in the presence of cAMP. E. coli catabolite activator protein
   9557..9587    +  promoter       lac promoter: promoter for the E. coli lac operon
   9595..9611    +  protein_bind   lac operator: The lac repressor binds to the lac operator to inhibit transcription in E. coli. This inhibition can be relieved by adding lactose or isopropyl-β-D-thiogalactopyranoside (IPTG). lac repressor encoded by lacI
   9656..9674    +  promoter       T3 promoter: promoter for bacteriophage T3 RNA polymerase
>Addgene plasmid #143856 | TFORF1859 | addgene full sequence | sequence record 396286 | Addgene NGS Result
TTAATGTAGTCTTATGCAATACTCTTGTAGTCTTGCAACATGGTAACGATGAGTTAGCAACATGCCTTAC
AAGGAGAGAAAAAGCACCGTGCATGCCGATTGGTGGAAGTAAGGTGGTACGATCGTGCCTTATTAGGAAG
GCAACAGACGGGTCTGACATGGATTGGACGAACCACTGAATTGCCGCATTGCAGAGATATTGTATTTAAG
TGCCTAGCTCGATACATAAACGGGTCTCTCTGGTTAGACCAGATCTGAGCCTGGGAGCTCTCTGGCTAAC
TAGGGAACCCACTGCTTAAGCCTCAATAAAGCTTGCCTTGAGTGCTTCAAGTAGTGTGTGCCCGTCTGTT
GTGTGACTCTGGTAACTAGAGATCCCTCAGACCCTTTTAGTCAGTGTGGAAAATCTCTAGCAGTGGCGCC
CGAACAGGGACTTGAAAGCGAAAGGGAAACCAGAGGAGCTCTCTCGACGCAGGACTCGGCTTGCTGAAGC
GCGCACGGCAAGAGGCGAGGGGCGGCGACTGGTGAGTACGCCAAAAATTTTGACTAGCGGAGGCTAGAAG
GAGAGAGATGGGTGCGAGAGCGTCAGTATTAAGCGGGGGAGAATTAGATCGCGATGGGAAAAAATTCGGT
TAAGGCCAGGGGGAAAGAAAAAATATAAATTAAAACATATAGTATGGGCAAGCAGGGAGCTAGAACGATT
CGCAGTTAATCCTGGCCTGTTAGAAACATCAGAAGGCTGTAGACAAATACTGGGACAGCTACAACCATCC
CTTCAGACAGGATCAGAAGAACTTAGATCATTATATAATACAGTAGCAACCCTCTATTGTGTGCATCAAA
GGATAGAGATAAAAGACACCAAGGAAGCTTTAGACAAGATAGAGGAAGAGCAAAACAAAAGTAAGACCAC
CGCACAGCAAGCGGCCGCTGATCTTCAGACCTGGAGGAGGAGATATGAGGGACAATTGGAGAAGTGAATT
ATATAAATATAAAGTAGTAAAAATTGAACCATTAGGAGTAGCACCCACCAAGGCAAAGAGAAGAGTGGTG
CAGAGAGAAAAAAGAGCAGTGGGAATAGGAGCTTTGTTCCTTGGGTTCTTGGGAGCAGCAGGAAGCACTA
TGGGCGCAGCGTCAATGACGCTGACGGTACAGGCCAGACAATTATTGTCTGGTATAGTGCAGCAGCAGAA
CAATTTGCTGAGGGCTATTGAGGCGCAACAGCATCTGTTGCAACTCACAGTCTGGGGCATCAAGCAGCTC
CAGGCAAGAATCCTGGCTGTGGAAAGATACCTAAAGGATCAACAGCTCCTGGGGATTTGGGGTTGCTCTG
GAAAACTCATTTGCACCACTGCTGTGCCTTGGAATGCTAGTTGGAGTAATAAATCTCTGGAACAGATTTG
GAATCACACGACCTGGATGGAGTGGGACAGAGAAATTAACAATTACACAAGCTTAATACACTCCTTAATT
GAAGAATCGCAAAACCAGCAAGAAAAGAATGAACAAGAATTATTGGAATTAGATAAATGGGCAAGTTTGT
GGAATTGGTTTAACATAACAAATTGGCTGTGGTATATAAAATTATTCATAATGATAGTAGGAGGCTTGGT
AGGTTTAAGAATAGTTTTTGCTGTACTTTCTATAGTGAATAGAGTTAGGCAGGGATATTCACCATTATCG
TTTCAGACCCACCTCCCAACCCCGAGGGGACCCATGCATTGCATCTCAATTAGTCAGCAACCAGGTGTGG
AAAGTCCCCAGGCTCCCCAGCAGGCAGAAGTATGCAAAGCATGCGTCTCAATTAGTCAGCAACCATAGTC
CCGCCCCTAACTCCGCCCATCCCGCCCCTAACTCCGCCCAGTTCCGCCCATTCTCCGCCCCATGGCTGAC
TAATTTTTTTTATTTATGCAGAGGCCGAGGCCGCCTCGGCCTCTGAGCTATTCCAGAAGTAGTGAGGAGG
CTTTTTTGGAGGCCTAGGCTTTTGCAAAAAGCTTTCTAGAGGTACCACCGGAGCTTACCATGACCGAGTA
CAAGCCCACGGTGCGCCTCGCCACCCGCGACGACGTCCCCAGGGCCGTACGCACCCTCGCCGCCGCGTTC
GCCGACTACCCCGCCACGCGCCACACCGTCGATCCGGACCGCCACATCGAGCGGGTCACCGAGCTGCAAG
AACTCTTCCTCACGCGCGTCGGGCTCGACATCGGCAAGGTGTGGGTCGCGGACGACGGCGCCGCCGTGGC
GGTCTGGACCACGCCGGAGAGCGTCGAAGCGGGGGCGGTGTTCGCCGAGATCGGCCCGCGCATGGCCGAG
TTGAGCGGTTCCCGGCTGGCCGCGCAGCAACAGATGGAAGGCCTCCTGGCGCCGCACCGGCCCAAGGAGC
CCGCGTGGTTCCTGGCCACCGTCGGCGTCTCGCCCGACCACCAGGGCAAGGGTCTGGGCAGCGCCGTCGT
GCTCCCCGGAGTGGAGGCGGCCGAGCGCGCCGGGGTGCCCGCCTTCCTGGAGACCTCCGCGCCCCGCAAC
CTCCCCTTCTACGAGCGGCTCGGCTTCACCGTCACCGCCGACGTCGAGGTGCCCGAAGGACCGCGCACCT
GGTGCATGACCCGCAAGCCCGGTGCCAGTTAACGAATTCTAGATCTTGAGACAAATGGCAGTATTCATCC
ACAATTTTAAAAGAAAAGGGGGGATTGGGGGGTACAGTGCAGGGGAAAGAATAGTAGACATAATAGCAAC
AGACATACAAACTAAAGAATTACAAAAACAAATTACAAAAATTCAAAATTTTCGGGTTTATTACAGGGAC
AGCAGAGATCCACTTTGGCGCCGGCTCGAGGCCTGCAGGTGCAAAGATGGATAAAGTTTTAAACAGAGAG
GAATCTTTGCAGCTAATGGACCTTCTAGGTCTTGAAAGGAGTGGGAATTGGCTCCGGTGCCCGTCAGTGG
GCAGAGCGCACATCGCCCACAGTCCCCGAGAAGTTGGGGGGAGGGGTCGGCAATTGAACCGGTGCCTAGA
GAAGGTGGCGCGGGGTAAACTGGGAAAGTGATGTCGTGTACTGGCTCCGCCTTTTTCCCGAGGGTGGGGG
AGAACCGTATATAAGTGCAGTAGTCGCCGTGAACGTTCTTTTTCGCAACGGGTTTGCCGCCAGAACACAG
GTAAGTGCCGTGTGTGGTTCCCGCGGGCCTGGCCTCTTTACGGGTTATGGCCCTTGCGTGCCTTGAATTA
CTTCCACCTGGCTGCAGTACGTGATTCTTGATCCCGAGCTTCGGGTTGGAAGTGGGTGGGAGAGTTCGAG
GCCTTGCGCTTAAGGAGCCCCTTCGCCTCGTGCTTGAGTTGAGGCCTGGCCTGGGCGCTGGGGCCGCCGC
GTGCGAATCTGGTGGCACCTTCGCGCCTGTCTCGCTGCTTTCGATAAGTCTCTAGCCATTTAAAATTTTT
GATGACCTGCTGCGACGCTTTTTTTCTGGCAAGATAGTCTTGTAAATGCGGGCCAAGATCTGCACACTGG
TATTTCGGTTTTTGGGGCCGCGGGCGGCGACGGGGCCCGTGCGTCCCAGCGCACATGTTCGGCGAGGCGG
GGCCTGCGAGCGCGGCCACCGAGAATCGGACGGGGGTAGTCTCAAGCTGGCCGGCCTGCTCTGGTGCCTG
GCCTCGCGCCGCCGTGTATCGCCCCGCCCTGGGCGGCAAGGCTGGCCCGGTCGGCACCAGTTGCGTGAGC
GGAAAGATGGCCGCTTCCCGGCCCTGCTGCAGGGAGCTCAAAATGGAGGACGCGGCGCTCGGGAGAGCGG
GCGGGTGAGTCACCCACACAAAGGAAAAGGGCCTTTCCGTCCTCAGCCGTCGCTTCATGTGACTCCACGG
AGTACCGGGCGCCGTCCAGGCACCTCGATTAGTTCTCGAGCTTTTGGAGTACGTCGTCTTTAGGTTGGGG
GGAGGGGTTTTATGCGATGGAGTTTCCCCACACTGAGTGGGTGGAGACTGAAGTTAGGCCAGCTTGGCAC
TTGATGTAATTCTCCTTGGAATTTGCCCTTTTTGAGTTTGGATCTTGGTTCATTCTCAAGCCTCAGACAG
TGGTTCAAAGTTTTTTTCTTCCATTTCAGGTGTCGTGAGGCTAGCACCGCCACCATGCCCTGCGTCCAAG
CCCAATATAGCCCTTCCCCTCCAGGTTCCAGTTATGCGGCGCAGACATACAGCTCGGAATACACCACGGA
GATCATGAACCCCGACTACACCAAGCTGACCATGGACCTTGGCAGCACTGAGATCACGGCTACAGCCACC
ACGTCCCTGCCCAGCATCAGTACCTTCGTGGAGGGCTACTCGAGCAACTACGAACTCAAGCCTTCCTGCG
TGTACCAAATGCAGCGGCCCTTGATCAAAGTGGAGGAGGGGCGGGCGCCCAGCTACCATCACCATCACCA
CCACCACCACCACCACCACCACCATCACCAGCAGCAGCATCAGCAGCCATCCATTCCTCCAGCCTCCAGC
CCGGAGGACGAGGTGCTGCCCAGCACCTCCATGTACTTCAAGCAGTCCCCACCGTCCACCCCCACCACGC
CGGCCTTCCCCCCGCAGGCGGGGGCGTTATGGGACGAGGCACTGCCCTCGGCGCCCGGCTGCATCGCACC
CGGCCCGCTGCTGGACCCGCCGATGAAGGCGGTCCCCACGGTGGCCGGCGCGCGCTTCCCGCTCTTCCAC
TTCAAGCCCTCGCCGCCGCATCCCCCCGCGCCCAGCCCGGCCGGCGGCCACCACCTCGGCTACGACCCGA
CGGCCGCTGCCGCGCTCAGCCTGCCGCTGGGAGCCGCAGCCGCCGCGGGCAGCCAGGCCGCCGCGCTTGA
GAGCCACCCGTACGGGCTGCCGCTGGCCAAGAGGGCGGCCCCGCTGGCCTTCCCGCCTCTCGGCCTCACG
CCCTCCCCTACCGCGTCCAGCCTGCTGGGCGAGAGTCCCAGCCTGCCGTCGCCGCCCAGCAGGAGCTCGT
CGTCTGGCGAGGGCACGTGTGCCGTGTGCGGGGACAACGCCGCCTGCCAGCACTACGGCGTGCGAACCTG
CGAGGGCTGCAAGGGCTTTTTCAAGAGAACAGTGCAGAAAAATGCAAAATATGTTTGCCTGGCAAATAAA
AACTGCCCAGTAGACAAGAGACGTCGAAACCGATGTCAGTACTGTCGATTTCAGAAGTGTCTCAGTGTTG
GAATGGTAAAAGAAGTTGTCCGTACAGATAGTCTGAAAGGGAGGAGAGGTCGTCTGCCTTCCAAACCAAA
GAGCCCATTACAACAGGAACCTTCTCAGCCCTCTCCACCTTCTCCTCCAATCTGCATGATGAATGCCCTT
GTCCGAGCTTTAACAGACTCAACACCCAGAGATCTTGATTATTCCAGAGTAAGTTTTATGATTTCCTGCT
TTCAAATGAATGATCAGGGTCTCTATTTATGGCTACTAGTAATAAGAGTTGATTAGTAATGAACTAGTCC
GTAACTTGAAAGTATTTCGATTTCTTGGCTTTATATATCTTGTGGAAAGGACGAGCAATTCCGGATGCTT
TGTCGTGGACGCGTTAAGTCGACAATCAACCTCTGGATTACAAAATTTGTGAAAGATTGACTGGTATTCT
TAACTATGTTGCTCCTTTTACGCTATGTGGATACGCTGCTTTAATGCCTTTGTATCATGCTATTGCTTCC
CGTATGGCTTTCATTTTCTCCTCCTTGTATAAATCCTGGTTGCTGTCTCTTTATGAGGAGTTGTGGCCCG
TTGTCAGGCAACGTGGCGTGGTGTGCACTGTGTTTGCTGACGCAACCCCCACTGGTTGGGGCATTGCCAC
CACCTGTCAGCTCCTTTCCGGGACTTTCGCTTTCCCCCTCCCTATTGCCACGGCGGAACTCATCGCCGCC
TGCCTTGCCCGCTGCTGGACAGGGGCTCGGCTGTTGGGCACTGACAATTCCGTGGTGTTGTCGGGGAAAT
CATCGTCCTTTCCTTGGCTGCTCGCCTGTGTTGCCACCTGGATTCTGCGCGGGACGTCCTTCTGCTACGT
CCCTTCGGCCCTCAATCCAGCGGACCTTCCTTCCCGCGGCCTGCTGCCGGCTCTGCGGCCTCTTCCGCGT
CTTCGCCTTCGCCCTCAGACGAGTCGGATCTCCCTTTGGGCCGCCTCCCCGCGTCGACTTTAAGACCAAT
GACTTACAAGGCAGCTGTAGATCTTAGCCACTTTTTAAAAGAAAAGGGGGGACTGGAAGGGCTAATTCAC
TCCCAACGAAGACAAGATCTGCTTTTTGCTTGTACTGGGTCTCTCTGGTTAGACCAGATCTGAGCCTGGG
AGCTCTCTGGCTAACTAGGGAACCCACTGCTTAAGCCTCAATAAAGCTTGCCTTGAGTGCTTCAAGTAGT
GTGTGCCCGTCTGTTGTGTGACTCTGGTAACTAGAGATCCCTCAGACCCTTTTAGTCAGTGTGGAAAATC
TCTAGCAGTACGTATAGTAGTTCATGTCATCTTATTATTCAGTATTTATAACTTGCAAAGAAATGAATAT
CAGAGAGTGAGAGGAACTTGTTTATTGCAGCTTATAATGGTTACAAATAAAGCAATAGCATCACAAATTT
CACAAATAAAGCATTTTTTTCACTGCATTCTAGTTGTGGTTTGTCCAAACTCATCAATGTATCTTATCAT
GTCTGGCTCTAGCTATCCCGCCCCTAACTCCGCCCATCCCGCCCCTAACTCCGCCCAGTTCCGCCCATTC
TCCGCCCCATGGCTGACTAATTTTTTTTATTTATGCAGAGGCCGAGGCCGCCTCGGCCTCTGAGCTATTC
CAGAAGTAGTGAGGAGGCTTTTTTGGAGGCCTAGGGACGTACCCAATTCGCCCTATAGTGAGTCGTATTA
CGCGCGCTCACTGGCCGTCGTTTTACAACGTCGTGACTGGGAAAACCCTGGCGTTACCCAACTTAATCGC
CTTGCAGCACATCCCCCTTTCGCCAGCTGGCGTAATAGCGAAGAGGCCCGCACCGATCGCCCTTCCCAAC
AGTTGCGCAGCCTGAATGGCGAATGGG
[124 nt withheld, positions 7028-7151]
C
[91 nt withheld, positions 7153-7243]
A
[49 nt withheld, positions 7245-7293]
CCTTTGACGTTGGAGTCCACGTTCTTT
[37 nt withheld, positions 7321-7357]
ACCCTATCTCGGTCTATTCTTTTGATTTATAAGGGATTTTGCCGATTTCGGCCTATTGGTTAAAAAATGA
GCTGATTTAACAAAAATTTAACGCGAATTTTAACAAAATATTAACGCTTACAATTTAGGTGGCACTTTTC
GGGGAAATGTGCGCGGAACCCCTATTTGTTTATTTTTCTAAATACATTCAAATATGTATCCGCTCATGAG
ACAATAACCCTGATAAATGCTTCAATAATATTGAAAAAGGAAGAGTATGAGTATTCAACATTTCCGTGTC
GCCCTTATTCCCTTTTTTGCGGCATTTTGCCTTCCTGTTTTTGCTCACCCAGAAACGCTGGTGAAAGTAA
AAGATGCTGAAGATCAGTTGGGTGCACGAGTGGGTTACATCGAACTGGATCTCAACAGCGGTAAGATCCT
TGAGAGTTTTCGCCCCGAAGAACGTTTTCCAATGATGAGCACTTTTAAAGTTCTGCTATGTGGCGCGGTA
TTATCCCGTATTGACGCCGGGCAAGAGCAACTCGGTCGCCGCATACACTATTCTCAGAATGACTTGGTTG
AGTACTCACCAGTCACAGAAAAGCATCTTACGGATGGCATGACAGTAAGAGAATTATGCAGTGCTGCCAT
AACCATGAGTGATAACACTGCGGCCAACTTACTTCTGACAACGATCGGAGGACCGAAGGAGCTAACCGCT
TTTTTGCACAACATGGGGGATCATGTAACTCGCCTTGATCGTTGGGAACCGGAGCTGAATGAAGCCATAC
CAAACGACGAGCGTGACACCACGATGCCTGTAGCAATGGCAACAACGTTGCGCAAACTATTAACTGGCGA
ACTACTTACTCTAGCTTCCCGGCAACAATTAATAGACTGGATGGAGGCGGATAAAGTTGCAGGACCACTT
CTGCGCTCGGCCCTTCCGGCTGGCTGGTTTATTGCTGATAAATCTGGAGCCGGTGAGCGTGGGTCTCGCG
GTATCATTGCAGCACTGGGGCCAGATGGTAAGCCCTCCCGTATCGTAGTTATCTACACGACGGGGAGTCA
GGCAACTATGGATGAACGAAATAGACAGATCGCTGAGATAGGTGCCTCACTGATTAAGCATTGGTAACTG
TCAGACCAAGTTTACTCATATATACTTTAGATTGATTTAAAACTTCATTTTTAATTTAAAAGGATCTAGG
TGAAGATCCTTTTTGATAATCTCATGACCAAAATCCCTTAACGTGAGTTTTCGTTCCACTGAGCGTCAGA
CCCCGTAGAAAAGATCAAAGGATCTTCTTGAGATCCTTTTTTTCTGCGCGTAATCTGCTGCTTGCAAACA
AAAAAACCACCGCTACCAGCGGTGGTTTGTTTGCCGGATCAAGAGCTACCAACTCTTTTTCCGAAGGTAA
CTGGCTTCAGCAGAGCGCAGATACCAAATACTGTTCTTCTAGTGTAGCCGTAGTTAGGCCACCACTTCAA
GAACTCTGTAGCACCGCCTACATACCTCGCTCTGCTAATCCTGTTACCAGTGGCTGCTGCCAGTGGCGAT
AAGTCGTGTCTTACCGGGTTGGACTCAAGACGATAGTTACCGGATAAGGCGCAGCGGTCGGGCTGAACGG
GGGGTTCGTGCACACAGCCCAGCTTGGAGCGAACGACCTACACCGAACTGAGATACCTACAGCGTGAGCT
ATGAGAAAGCGCCACGCTTCCCGAAGGGAGAAAGGCGGACAGGTATCCGGTAAGCGGCAGGGTCGGAACA
GGAGAGCGCACGAGGGAGCTTCCAGGGGGAAACGCCTGGTATCTTTATAGTCCTGTCGGGTTTCGCCACC
TCTGACTTGAGCGTCGATTTTTGTGATGCTCGTCAGGGGGGCGGAGCCTATGGAAAAACGCCAGCAACGC
GGCCTTTTTACGGTTCCTGGCCTTTTGCTGGCCTTTTGCTCACATGTTCTTTCCTGCGTTATCCCCTGAT
TCTGTGGATAACCGTATTACCGCCTTTGAGTGAGCTGATACCGCTCGCCGCAGCCGAACGACCGAGCGCA
GCGAGTCAGTGAGCGAGGAAGCGGAAGAGCGCCCAATACGCAAACCGCCTCTCCCCGCGCGTTGGCCGAT
TCATTAATGCAGCTGGCACGACAGGTTTCCCGACTGGAAAGCGGGCAGTGAGCGCAACGCAATTAATGTG
AGTTAGCTCACTCATTAGGCACCCCAGGCTTTACACTTTATGCTTCCGGCTCGTATGTTGTGTGGAATTG
TGAGCGGATAACAATTTCACACAGGAAACAGCTATGACCATGATTACGCCAAGCGCGCAATTAACCCTCA
CTAAAGGGAACAAAAGCTGGAGCTGCAAGC
