>Addgene plasmid #143856 | TFORF1859 | depositor partial sequence | sequence record 283695 | Insert
ACCGCCACCATGCCCTGCGTCCAAGCCCAATATAGCCCTTCCCCTCCAGGTTCCAGTTATGCGGCGCAGA
CATACAGCTCGGAATACACCACGGAGATCATGAACCCCGACTACACCAAGCTGACCATGGACCTTGGCAG
CACTGAGATCACGGCTACAGCCACCACGTCCCTGCCCAGCATCAGTACCTTCGTGGAGGGCTACTCGAGC
AACTACGAACTCAAGCCTTCCTGCGTGTACCAAATGCAGCGGCCCTTGATCAAAGTGGAGGAGGGGCGGG
CGCCCAGCTACCATCACCATCACCACCACCACCACCACCACCACCACCATCACCAGCAGCAGCATCAGCA
GCCATCCATTCCTCCAGCCTCCAGCCCGGAGGACGAGGTGCTGCCCAGCACCTCCATGTACTTCAAGCAG
TCCCCACCGTCCACCCCCACCACGCCGGCCTTCCCCCCGCAGGCGGGGGCGTTATGGGACGAGGCACTGC
CCTCGGCGCCCGGCTGCATCGCACCCGGCCCGCTGCTGGACCCGCCGATGAAGGCGGTCCCCACGGTGGC
CGGCGCGCGCTTCCCGCTCTTCCACTTCAAGCCCTCGCCGCCGCATCCCCCCGCGCCCAGCCCGGCCGGC
GGCCACCACCTCGGCTACGACCCGACGGCCGCTGCCGCGCTCAGCCTGCCGCTGGGAGCCGCAGCCGCCG
CGGGCAGCCAGGCCGCCGCGCTTGAGAGCCACCCGTACGGGCTGCCGCTGGCCAAGAGGGCGGCCCCGCT
GGCCTTCCCGCCTCTCGGCCTCACGCCCTCCCCTACCGCGTCCAGCCTGCTGGGCGAGAGTCCCAGCCTG
CCGTCGCCGCCCAGCAGGAGCTCGTCGTCTGGCGAGGGCACGTGTGCCGTGTGCGGGGACAACGCCGCCT
GCCAGCACTACGGCGTGCGAACCTGCGAGGGCTGCAAGGGCTTTTTCAAGAGAACAGTGCAGAAAAATGC
AAAATATGTTTGCCTGGCAAATAAAAACTGCCCAGTAGACAAGAGACGTCGAAACCGATGTCAGTACTGT
CGATTTCAGAAGTGTCTCAGTGTTGGAATGGTAAAAGAAGTTGTCCGTACAGATAGTCTGAAAGGGAGGA
GAGGTCGTCTGCCTTCCAAACCAAAGAGCCCATTACAACAGGAACCTTCTCAGCCCTCTCCACCTTCTCC
TCCAATCTGCATGATGAATGCCCTTGTCCGAGCTTTAACAGACTCAACACCCAGAGATCTTGATTATTCC
AGAGTAAGTTTTATGATTTCCTGCTTTCAAATGAATGATCAGGGTCTCTATTTATGGCTACTAGTAATAA
GAGTTGATTAGTAATGAACTAGTCCGTAACTTGAAAGTATTTCGATTTCTTGGCTTTATATATCTTGTGG
AAAGGACGAGCAATTCCGGATGCTTTGTCGTGG
