>Addgene plasmid #143856 | TFORF1859 | depositor partial sequence | sequence record 283696 | Barcode
GCAATTCCGGATGCTTTGTCGTGG
